Addgene plasmid #57250: PS-CFP2-TOMM20-N-10
Purpose: Localization: Outer Mitochondrial Membrane, Excitation: 400 / 490, Emission: 468 / 511
Depositing lab: Michael Davidson. Depositing organization: Florida State University, Tallahassee.
Backbone
  Vector backbone: PS-CFP2-N1
  Backbone size w/o insert (bp): 4750
  Vector type: Mammalian Expression
  Selectable markers: Neomycin (select with G418)
Growth in bacteria
  Bacterial resistance: Kanamycin, 50 μg/mL
  Growth temperature: 37°C
  Growth strain: DH5alpha
  Copy number: High Copy
Gene/Insert
  Gene/Insert name: TOMM20 (alt name: NM_014765.2)
  Species: H. sapiens (human)
  Entrez Gene: TOMM20 (a.k.a. MAS20, MOM19, TOM20)
  Promoter: CMV
  Tag / fusion protein: PS-CFP2 (C terminal on backbone)
  Cloning method: Unknown
  Sequencing primers: 5′ CMV-F; 3′ SV40pA-R
Terms and licenses: Academic/Nonprofit Terms; Industry Terms
Depositor comments: . Excitation = 400 / 490; Emission = 468 / 511
How to cite: PS-CFP2-TOMM20-N-10 was a gift from Michael Davidson (Addgene plasmid # 57250 ; http://n2t.net/addgene:57250 ; RRID:Addgene_57250)
