[The description below was written by a language model from this plasmid's Addgene catalogue record.]
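Description:
PS-CFP2-TOMM20-N-10 is a mammalian expression plasmid built on the PS-CFP2-N1 backbone (about 4.75 kb without the insert), an N1-style fusion vector in which a gene of interest is placed upstream of the fluorescent protein coding sequence. It is maintained in E. coli as a high-copy plasmid under kanamycin selection, and it carries a neomycin resistance marker so that transfected mammalian cells can be selected with G418. No feature table accompanies the record, so details such as the origin of replication and the exact junctions are not stated. The listed 3′ sequencing primer suggests an SV40 polyadenylation signal downstream of the fusion.

The payload is human TOMM20 (also known as TOM20, MAS20 or MOM19), a receptor subunit of the translocase of the outer mitochondrial membrane, expressed from the CMV promoter with PS-CFP2 fused to its C terminus. Because TOMM20 is anchored in the outer membrane through its N-terminal region, this orientation leaves the targeting portion free and places the fluorescent protein on the cytosolic face of mitochondria. The "10" in the name probably denotes the length of the linker between the two parts, though the record does not confirm this.

PS-CFP2 is a photoswitchable protein. The two recorded spectral pairs correspond to its initial cyan state (excitation 400 nm, emission 468 nm) and its photoconverted green state (excitation 490 nm, emission 511 nm). The construct therefore serves as a marker of the outer mitochondrial membrane for live-cell imaging. It also allows a chosen subset of mitochondria to be highlighted by photoconversion, which suits tracking of mitochondrial movement, fusion and turnover.
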