>Addgene plasmid #57250 | PS-CFP2-TOMM20-N-10 | depositor partial sequence | sequence record 88387 | insert sequence
ACGTCAGATCCGCTAGCGCCACCATGGTGGGTCGGAACAGCGCCATCGCCGCCGGTGTATGCGGGGCCCT
TTTCATTGGGTACTGCATCTACTTCGACCGCAAAAGACGAAGTGACCCCAACTTCAAGAACAGGCTTCGA
GAACGAAGAAAGAAACAGAAGCTTGCCAAGGAGAGAGCTGGGCTTTCCAAGTTACCTGACCTTAAAGATG
CTGAAGCTGTTCAGAAGTTCTTCCTTGAAGAAATACAGCTTGGTGAAGAGTTACTAGCTCAAGGTGAATA
TGAGAAGGGCGTAGACCATCTGACAAATGCAATTGCTGTGTGTGGACAGCCACAGCAGTTACTGCAGGTC
TTACAGCAAACTCTTCCACCACCAGTGTTCCAGATGCTTCTGACTAAGCTCCCAACAATTAGTCAGAGAA
TTGTAAGTGCTCAGAGCTTGGCTGAAGATGATGTGGAAGGCGGTAGCGGGGATCCACCGGTCGCCACCAT
GAGCAAGGGCGCCGAGCTGTTCACCGGCATCGTGCCCATCCTGATCGAGCTGAATGGCGATGTGAATGGC
CACAAGTTCAGCGTGAGCGGCGAGGGCGAGGGCGATGCCACCTACGGCAAGCTGACCCTGAAGTTCATCT
GCACCACCGGCAAGCTGCCTGTGCCCTGGCCCACCCTGGTGGCCACCCTGAGCTACGGCGTGCAGTGCTT
CTCACGCTACCCCGATCACATGAAGCAGCACGACTTCTTCAAGAGCGCCATGCCTGAGGGCTACATCCAG
GAGCGCACCATCTTCTTCGAGGATGACGGCAACTACAAGACGCGCGCCGAGGTGAAGTTCGAGGGCGATA
CCCTGGTGAGTCGCATCGAGCTGACCGGCACTGATTTCAAGGAGGATGGCAACATCCTGGGCAATAAGAT
GGAGTACAACTACAACGCCACCAATGTGTACATCGTGGCCGACAAGGCCAGGAATGGCATCAAGGTGAAC
TTCAAGGTCCGCCACAACATCAAGGATGGCAGCGTGCAGCTGGCCGACCACTACCAGCAGAATACCCCCA
TCGGCGATGGCCCTGTGCTGCTGCCCGATAACCACTACCTGTCCACCCAGAGCGCCCTGTCCAAGGACCC
CAACGAGAAGCGCGATCACATGATCTACCTCGAGTTCGTGACCGCCGCCGCCATCACCCACGGCATGGAT
GAGCTGTACAAGTAAAGCGGCCGCGACTCTAGATCATAATCAGCCATACCACATT
