>Addgene plasmid #57250 | PS-CFP2-TOMM20-N-10 | addgene partial sequence | sequence record 114621 | CMV-F 5'-CGCAAATGGGCGGTAGGCGTG-3'
GTCAGATCCGCTAGCGCCACCATGGTGGGTCGGAACAGCGCCATCGCCGCCGGTGTATGCGGGGCCCTTT
TCATTGGGTACTGCATCTACTTCGACCGCAAAAGACGAAGTGACCCCAACTTCAAGAACAGGCTTCGAGA
ACGAAGAAAGAAACAGAAGCTTGCCAAGGAGAGAGCTGGGCTTTCCAAGTTACCTGACCTTAAAGATGCT
GAAGCTGTTCAGAAGTTCTTCCTTGAAGAAATACAGCTTGGTGAAGAGTTACTAGCTCAAGGTGAATATG
AGAAGGGCGTAGACCATCTGACAAATGCAATTGCTGTGTGTGGACAGCCACAGCAGTTACTGCAGGTCTT
ACAGCAAACTCTTCCACCACCAGTGTTCCAGATGCTTCTGACTAAGCTCCCAACAATTAGTCAGAGAATT
GTAAGTGCTCAGAGCTTGGCTGAAGATGATGTGGAAGGCGGTAGCGGGGATCCACCGGTCGCCACCATGA
GCAAGGGCGCCGAGCTGTTCACCGGCATCGTGCCCATCCTGATCGAGCTGAATGGCGATGTGAATGGCCA
CAAGTTCAGCGTGAGCGGCGAGGGCGAGGGCGATGCCACCTACGGCAAGCTGACCCTGAAGTTCATCTGC
ACCACCGGCAAGCTGCCTGTGCCCTGGCCCACCCTGGTGGCCACCCTGAGCTACGGCGTGCAGTGCTTCT
CACGCTACCCCGATCACATGAAGCAGCACGACTTCTTCAAGAGCGCCATGCCTGAGGGCTACATCCAGGA
GCGCACCATCTTCTTCGAGGATGACGGCAACTACAAGACGCGCGCCGAGG
